>Addgene plasmid #224345 | pFastBacI-KDAC7 CD | addgene full sequence | sequence record 447936 | Addgene NGS Result
G
[124 nt withheld, positions 2-125]
C
[91 nt withheld, positions 127-217]
A
[49 nt withheld, positions 219-267]
CCTTTGACGTTGGAGTCCACGTTCTT
[37 nt withheld, positions 294-330]
ACCCTATCTCGGTCTATTCTTTTGATTTATAAGGGATTTTGCCGATTTCGGCCTATTGGTTAAAAAATGA
GCTGATTTAACAAAAATTTAACGCGAATTTTAACAAAATATTAACGCTTACAATTTAGGTGGCACTTTTC
GGGGAAATGTGCGCGGAACCCCTATTTGTTTATTTTTCTAAATACATTCAAATATGTATCCGCTCATGAG
ACAATAACCCTGATAAATGCTTCAATAATATTGAAAAAGGAAGAGTATGAGTATTCAACATTTCCGTGTC
GCCCTTATTCCCTTTTTTGCGGCATTTTGCCTTCCTGTTTTTGCTCACCCAGAAACGCTGGTGAAAGTAA
AAGATGCTGAAGATCAGTTGGGTGCACGAGTGGGTTACATCGAACTGGATCTCAACAGCGGTAAGATCCT
TGAGAGTTTTCGCCCCGAAGAACGTTTTCCAATGATGAGCACTTTTAAAGTTCTGCTATGTGGCGCGGTA
TTATCCCGTATTGACGCCGGGCAAGAGCAACTCGGTCGCCGCATACACTATTCTCAGAATGACTTGGTTG
AGTACTCACCAGTCACAGAAAAGCATCTTACGGATGGCATGACAGTAAGAGAATTATGCAGTGCTGCCAT
AACCATGAGTGATAACACTGCGGCCAACTTACTTCTGACAACGATCGGAGGACCGAAGGAGCTAACCGCT
TTTTTGCACAACATGGGGGATCATGTAACTCGCCTTGATCGTTGGGAACCGGAGCTGAATGAAGCCATAC
CAAACGACGAGCGTGACACCACGATGCCTGTAGCAATGGCAACAACGTTGCGCAAACTATTAACTGGCGA
ACTACTTACTCTAGCTTCCCGGCAACAATTAATAGACTGGATGGAGGCGGATAAAGTTGCAGGACCACTT
CTGCGCTCGGCCCTTCCGGCTGGCTGGTTTATTGCTGATAAATCTGGAGCCGGTGAGCGTGGGTCTCGCG
GTATCATTGCAGCACTGGGGCCAGATGGTAAGCCCTCCCGTATCGTAGTTATCTACACGACGGGGAGTCA
GGCAACTATGGATGAACGAAATAGACAGATCGCTGAGATAGGTGCCTCACTGATTAAGCATTGGTAACTG
TCAGACCAAGTTTACTCATATATACTTTAGATTGATTTAAAACTTCATTTTTAATTTAAAAGGATCTAGG
TGAAGATCCTTTTTGATAATCTCATGACCAAAATCCCTTAACGTGAGTTTTCGTTCCACTGAGCGTCAGA
CCCCGTAGAAAAGATCAAAGGATCTTCTTGAGATCCTTTTTTTCTGCGCGTAATCTGCTGCTTGCAAACA
AAAAAACCACCGCTACCAGCGGTGGTTTGTTTGCCGGATCAAGAGCTACCAACTCTTTTTCCGAAGGTAA
CTGGCTTCAGCAGAGCGCAGATACCAAATACTGTTCTTCTAGTGTAGCCGTAGTTAGGCCACCACTTCAA
GAACTCTGTAGCACCGCCTACATACCTCGCTCTGCTAATCCTGTTACCAGTGGCTGCTGCCAGTGGCGAT
AAGTCGTGTCTTACCGGGTTGGACTCAAGACGATAGTTACCGGATAAGGCGCAGCGGTCGGGCTGAACGG
GGGGTTCGTGCACACAGCCCAGCTTGGAGCGAACGACCTACACCGAACTGAGATACCTACAGCGTGAGCT
ATGAGAAAGCGCCACGCTTCCCGAAGGGAGAAAGGCGGACAGGTATCCGGTAAGCGGCAGGGTCGGAACA
GGAGAGCGCACGAGGGAGCTTCCAGGGGGAAACGCCTGGTATCTTTATAGTCCTGTCGGGTTTCGCCACC
TCTGACTTGAGCGTCGATTTTTGTGATGCTCGTCAGGGGGGCGGAGCCTATGGAAAAACGCCAGCAACGC
GGCCTTTTTACGGTTCCTGGCCTTTTGCTGGCCTTTTGCTCACATGTTCTTTCCTGCGTTATCCCCTGAT
TCTGTGGATAACCGTATTACCGCCTTTGAGTGAGCTGATACCGCTCGCCGCAGCCGAACGACCGAGCGCA
GCGAGTCAGTGAGCGAGGAAGCGGAAGAGCGCCTGATGCGGTATTTTCTCCTTACGCATCTGTGCGGTAT
TTCACACCGCATAGACCAGCCGCGTAACCTGGCAAAATCGGTTACGGTTGAGTAATAAATGGATGCCCTG
CGTAAGCGGGTGTGGGCGGACAATAAAGTCTTAAACTGAACAAAATAGATCTAAACTATGACAATAAAGT
CTTAAACTAGACAGAATAGTTGTAAACTGAAATCAGTCCAGTTATGCTGTGAAAAAGCATACTGGACTTT
TGTTATGGCTAAAGCAAACTCTTCATTTTCTGAAGTGCAAATTGCCCGTCGTATTAAAGAGGGGCGTGGC
CAAGGGCATGGTAAAGACTATATTCGCGGCGTTGTGACAATTTACCGAACAACTCCGCGGCCGGGAAGCC
GATCTCGGCTTGAACGAATTGTTAGGTGGCGGTACTTGGGTCGATATCAAAGTGCATCACTTCTTCCCGT
ATGCCCAACTTTGTATAGAGAGCCACTGCGGGATCGTCACCGTAATCTGCTTGCACGTAGATCACATAAG
CACCAAGCGCGTTGGCCTCATGCTTGAGGAGATTGATGAGCGCGGTGGCAATGCCCTGCCTCCGGTGCTC
GCCGGAGACTGCGAGATCATAGATATAGATCTCACTACGCGGCTGCTCAAACTTGGGCAGAACGTAAGCC
GCGAGAGCGCCAACAACCGCTTCTTGGTCGAAGGCAGCAAGCGCGATGAATGTCTTACTACGGAGCAAGT
TCCCGAGGTAATCGGAGTCCGGCTGATGTTGGGAGTAGGTGGCTACGTCTCCGAACTCACGACCGAAAAG
ATCAAGAGCAGCCCGCATGGATTTGACTTGGTCAGGGCCGAGCCTACATGTGCGAATGATGCCCATACTT
GAGCCACCTAACTTTGTTTTAGGGCGACTGCCCTGCTGCGTAACATCGTTGCTGCTCCATAACATCAAAC
ATCGACCCACGGCGTAACGCGCTTGCTGCTTGGATGCCCGAGGCATAGACTGTACAAAAAAACAGTCATA
ACAAGCCATGAAAACCGCCACTGCGCCGTTACCACCGCTGCGTTCGGTCAAGGTTCTGGACCAGTTGCGT
GAGCGCATACGCTACTTGCATTACAGTTTACGAACCGAACAGGCTTATGTCAACTGGGTTCGTGCCTTCA
TCCGTTTCCACGGTGTGCGTCACCCGGCAACCTTGGGCAGCAGCGAAGTCGAGGCATTTCTGTCCTGGCT
GGCGAACGAGCGCAAGGTTTCGGTCTCCACGCATCGTCAGGCATTGGCGGCCTTGCTGTTCTTCTACGGC
AAGGTGCTGTGCACGGATCTGCCCTGGCTTCAGGAGATCGGAAGACCTTGGCCGTCGTGGCGCTTGCCGG
TGGTGCTGACCCCGGATGAAGTGGTTCGCATCCTCGGTTTTCTGGAAGGCGAGCATCGTTTGTTCGCCCA
GGACTCTAGCTATAGTTCTAGTGGTTGGCTACGTATACTCCGGAATATTAATAGATCATGGAGATAATTA
AAATGATAACCATCTCGCAAATAAATAAGTATTTTACTGTTTTCGTAACAGTTTTGTAATAAAAAAACCT
ATAAATATTCCGGATTATTCATACCGTCCCACCATATGAGCCGCGCACAGAGCAGCCCAGCAGCCCCAGC
ATCCCTGAGCGCGCCTGAGCCGGCGAGCCAGGCGCGTGTTCTGTCTAGCTCTGAAACCCCGGCACGCACC
CTGCCGTTCACCACGGGCTTGATCTACGATTCCGTGATGCTGAAGCACCAGTGTTCGTGTGGCGACAACA
GCCGCCACCCGGAGCATGCTGGTCGTATCCAAAGCATTTGGTCGCGCTTGCAAGAACGCGGCCTGCGTAG
CCAGTGTGAGTGCCTGCGTGGTCGTAAAGCAAGCCTGGAAGAACTGCAATCGGTCCACAGCGAGCGTCAT
GTGCTGTTGTATGGCACCAATCCGCTGAGCCGTCTGAAGTTGGATAATGGCAAACTGGCCGGTCTGCTGG
CACAACGTATGTTTGTCATGCTGCCGTGCGGTGGTGTTGGTGTTGACACCGACACGATTTGGAATGAGCT
GCATAGCAGCAACGCGGCTCGCTGGGCCGCAGGTTCTGTCACGGACCTGGCTTTTAAGGTGGCGAGCCGT
GAACTGAAGAACGGCTTTGCCGTTGTGCGTCCGCCAGGTCACCACGCCGATCATTCCACGGCGATGGGCT
TTTGCTTTTTCAACAGCGTAGCGATCGCGTGTCGTCAACTGCAGCAGCAGAGCAAAGCGTCCAAGATTTT
GATCGTGGACTGGGATGTCCATCATGGTAATGGTACCCAACAGACTTTCTACCAGGATCCGAGCGTTTTG
TATATCTCTCTGCACCGTCACGACGATGGCAACTTCTTTCCGGGTTCCGGTGCGGTTGATGAAGTTGGTG
CAGGCAGCGGCGAAGGTTTCAACGTGAACGTTGCGTGGGCCGGTGGCCTGGACCCGCCGATGGGTGACCC
GGAGTACCTGGCGGCATTCCGTATTGTTGTGATGCCGATCGCGCGTGAGTTCAGCCCGGATCTGGTTCTG
GTCAGCGCGGGTTTCGATGCTGCCGAGGGTCACCCGGCACCGCTGGGTGGCTATCACGTGTCCGCGAAGT
GCTTTGGCTATATGACCCAGCAACTGATGAACTTGGCGGGTGGTGCCGTCGTCCTGGCGTTGGAAGGTGG
TCATGACCTGACCGCGATTTGCGACGCGAGCGAGGCGTGCGTGGCAGCTCTGCTGGGCAATCGTGTTGAC
CCGCTGAGCGAGGAAGGTTGGAAACAAAAACCTAATCTGAATGCCATACGTAGCCTGGAGGCAGTGATTC
GCGTCCATAGCAAATACTGGGGTTGTATGCAACGCCTGGCGAGCGAGAATCTGTACTTCCAAGGCCATCA
CCATCACCACCACTAACTCGAGGCATGCGGTACCAAGCTTGTCGAGAAGTACTAGAGGATCATAATCAGC
CATACCACATTTGTAGAGGTTTTACTTGCTTTAAAAAACCTCCCACACCTCCCCCTGAACCTGAAACATA
AAATGAATGCAATTGTTGTTGTTAACTTGTTTATTGCAGCTTATAATGGTTACAAATAAAGCAATAGCAT
CACAAATTTCACAAATAAAGCATTTTTTTCACTGCATTCTAGTTGTGGTTTGTCCAAACTCATCAATGTA
TCTTATCATGTCTGGATCTGATCACTGCTTGAGCCTAGGAGATCCGAACCAGATAAGTGAAATCTAGTTC
CAAACTATTTTGTCATTTTTAATTTTCGTATTAGCTTACGACGCTACACCCAGTTCCCATCTATTTTGTC
ACTCTTCCCTAAATAATCCTTAAAAACTCCATTTCCACCCCTCCCAGTTCCCAACTATTTTGTCCGCCCA
CAGCGGGGCATTTTTCTTCCTGTTATGTTTTTAATCAAACATCCTGCCAACTCCATGTGACAAACCGTCA
TCTTCGGCTACTTTTTCTCTGTCACAGAATGAAAATTTTTCTGTCATCTCTTCGTTATTAATGTTTGTAA
TTGACTGAATATCAACGCTTATTTGCAGCCTGAATGGCGAATGG
Features (pLannotate 1.2.2; 15 found; start..end, strand, type, name):
      2..456     +  rep_origin     f1 ori (sequence partly withheld): f1 bacteriophage origin of replication; arrow indicates direction of (+) strand synthesis
    482..586     +  promoter       AmpR promoter: bla
    587..1447    +  CDS            AmpR: β-lactamase; bla; confers resistance to ampicillin, carbenicillin, and related antibiotics
   1618..2206    +  rep_origin     ori: high-copy-number ColE1/pMB1/pBR322/pUC origin of replication
   2392..2443    -  misc_feature   bom (fragment): basis of mobility region from pBR322
   2511..2735    -  mobile_element Tn7R: mini-Tn7 element (right end of the Tn7 transposon) Tn7
   2802..3335    -  CDS            GmR: gentamycin acetyltransferase; aacC1; confers resistance to gentamycin
   3505..3533    -  promoter       Pc promoter: intI1 (promoter lies within the coding sequence); class 1 integron promoter
   3511..3858    -  CDS            YPR2_ECOLX (fragment): Protein predicted: Swiss-Prot protein existence level 4. From Escherichia coli.
   3885..3976    +  promoter       polyhedrin promoter: polh from Autographa californica; promoter for the baculovirus polyhedrin gene
   4006..5274    +  CDS            HDAC7 (fragment): HDAC7_HUMAN - Also known as HDAC7A. Experimental evidence at protein level: Swiss-Prot protein existence level 1. Responsible for the deacetylation of lysine residues on the N-terminal part of the core histones (H2A, H2B, H3 and H4). Histone deacetylation gives a tag for epigenetic repression and plays an important role in transcriptional regulation, cell cycle progression and developmental events. Histone deacetylases act via the formation of large multiprotein complexes. Involved in muscle maturation by repressing transcription of myocyte enhancer factors such as MEF2A, MEF2B and MEF2C. Duri
   5358..5441    +  CDS            large T antigen (fragment): large T antigen from SV40 (simian virus 40)
   5464..5598    +  polyA_signal   SV40 poly(A) signal: SV40 polyadenylation signal
   5627..5792    -  mobile_element Tn7L: mini-Tn7 element (left end of the Tn7 transposon) Tn7
   5955..5971    +  CDS            lacZα (fragment): LacZα fragment of β-galactosidase; lacZ fragment
