[The description below was written by a language model from this plasmid's Addgene catalogue record and pLannotate feature annotations shown in this document.]
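Description:
pFastBacI-KDAC7 CD is a baculovirus transfer (donor) plasmid for insect-cell expression, built on the pFastBacI backbone from which one NheI site was removed so that the insert could be cloned between NheI and XhoI. In bacteria it is maintained as a high-copy plasmid through a ColE1/pUC-type origin and selected with ampicillin via the β-lactamase gene; an f1 origin is also present. The annotated sequence is about 6 kb, within some 20 nt of the catalogued total size.

The payload is a human KDAC7 (HDAC7) fragment limited to residues 521–942, the catalytic domain of this metal-dependent lysine deacetylase, carrying a C-terminal His6 tag that can be removed with TEV protease. The feature table does not annotate the tag separately, but there is room for it between the end of the HDAC7 match and the downstream SV40 sequences. Transcription is driven by the strong, very late polyhedrin promoter from Autographa californica nucleopolyhedrovirus and terminated by an SV40 polyadenylation signal. This expression cassette, together with a gentamicin resistance gene under a class 1 integron Pc promoter, lies between the Tn7R and Tn7L ends of a mini-Tn7 element. In the standard use of this backbone family, that arrangement lets the whole segment transpose site-specifically into a baculovirus shuttle genome (bacmid) held in E. coli, and the recombinant bacmid is then used to generate virus for infecting insect cells.

The depositor notes that the coding sequence was codon optimized for bacterial expression yet still expresses well in HighFive insect cells. The construct is intended for producing and affinity-purifying active KDAC7 catalytic domain for biochemical work.
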