Addgene plasmid #224345: pFastBacI-KDAC7 CD
Purpose: Expresses human KDAC7 (HDAC7) catalytic domain in insect cells
Depositing lab: Terry Watt. Depositing organization: Xavier University of Louisiana. Publication: Purification of metal-dependent lysine deacetylases with consistently high activity. Toro TB, Painter RG, Haynes RA, Glotser EY, Bratton MR, Bryant JR, Nichols KA, Matthew-Onabanjo AN, Matthew AN, Bratcher DR, Perry CD, Watt TJ. Protein Expr Purif. 2018 Jan;141:1-6. doi: 10.1016/j.pep.2017.08.009. Epub 2017 Aug 24. PubMed 28843507.
Backbone
  Vector backbone: pFastBacI
  Backbone manufacturer: Thermo Fisher Scientific
  Backbone size w/o insert (bp): 4682
  Total vector size (bp): 5993
  Modifications to backbone: Removal of one NheI site
  Vector type: Insect Expression
Growth in bacteria
  Bacterial resistance: Ampicillin, 100 μg/mL
  Growth temperature: 37°C
  Growth strain: DH5alpha
  Copy number: High Copy
Gene/Insert
  Gene/Insert name: KDAC7 (alt name: HDAC7)
  Species: H. sapiens (human)
  Insert size (bp): 1308
  Mutation: Only includes residues 521-942 (catalytic domain).
  Entrez Gene: HDAC7 (a.k.a. HD7, HD7A, HDAC7A)
  Promoter: Polyhedrin
  Tag / fusion protein: TEV-cleavable His6 (C terminal on insert)
  Cloning method: Restriction Enzyme; 5′ cloning site NheI (not destroyed); 3′ cloning site XhoI (not destroyed)
  Sequencing primers: 5′ CTAGTGGTTGGCTACGTATACTC; 3′ CCTCTACAAATGTGGTATGGCTG
Terms and licenses: Academic/Nonprofit Terms; Industry Terms
Depositor comments: Codon optimized for bacterial expression but expresses well in HighFive insect cells.
How to cite: pFastBacI-KDAC7 CD was a gift from Terry Watt (Addgene plasmid # 224345 ; http://n2t.net/addgene:224345 ; RRID:Addgene_224345)
